>Addgene plasmid #186821 | pGl3-Camk2g | addgene full sequence | sequence record 370025 | Addgene NGS Result
GGTACCGAGCTCTTACGCGTCCAGACATCCGAGAGCTAGGTAGTATGATCCAAGAGTTCTCAATACTGTG
TGCTAGCACTCATACTTGCAAATACATCATTACAAAATGTGATAAAGTGTCATAAATAAAAGTACTGGAT
GCCCACAAGAAAACGAGCATGTTTTCATCTTTTGCTTTTAGCCACTAGTGCACAAAGCCTTTTCAAGACA
TTCTTACTTTTATCTTTTATTACTGACCTAGGAGAGAACATTTATTTCTAAGACTGGAATGCAGGAAAGC
ATCACACGGGCCCGCAGGACAGCTCAGTGAGTAAAAAGATGCGTGAGCTAAGCCTGACTACCCAAGTTCC
ATCCCCCAATGTAGTGAAAAGAGAACCAACTCCCCAAGTTGTGTGACCTCCACACGTGCGCTGTGGCAAC
CATAGGGCCACAGGCATACACACACGAAACAAATAAATGGAAAGAAAGAAAGAAAGAAAGAAAGAAAGAA
AGAAAGAAAGAAAGGAAGGAAGGAAGAAAGAAAGAAAGAAAAGCAAGCAAACATCTTGCCCCATGGCCTG
GTTTCGCTGATAAAACCGCGGCTGAAGGTTTTCTGGTTTTGTTTTTTCTTAATGATGCCCTTGATTCTTG
CACTAATCTAGAGTGTCGGCACCCTGGGGGAAGGCTGCGGGCAGCTGGCTCTGCAGTCTGGGGGCATCTC
TCGAGTGTACAGTCTCACATACGCTCTTTGACCTTGGCATTTTCCGGCTTGGTTCAGGCTGCAGTCATGG
GACCCACGTGTGGGGCCTCTCCCCAGACCTCGGTGGTCCAGACCCAACACCACTCAAGAACCACTTTCAC
ACATTGGTTCCTGAGCTCTTGCAGGGTCCGCCCTGGAGGAGCCCGCAGGAGGTGTCTTCCAGTTCGGTCG
GTCCCAGTGGGTGGCCGGGAGTGGGGACCCCGCGTCCTTGGCCCTCGGGTGCAGGGGGCCCAGTTCGGGC
GGCTCCTGGGGCGGGGCGGGGCCGACGGTGGGAGGCCCCTCCCCGGGGGCGGGGCGGGGGCCAGCGGGGC
TTGGGGGCGGGGCCGGCGGGCGGGCGCGGGGGTGTCCCTCCCTCCCTCGCTCTCTCCGGTAAAGTCTCGC
GGTGCTGCCGGGCTCAGCCCCGTCTCCTCCTCTTGCTCCCTCGGCCGGGCGGCGGTGACTGTGCACCGAC
GTCGGCGCGGGCTGCACCGCCGCGTCCGCCCGCCAGTATAGATCTGCGATCTAAGTAAGCTTGGCATTCC
GGTACTGTTGGTAAAGCCACCATGGAAGACGCCAAAAACATAAAGAAAGGCCCGGCGCCATTCTATCCGC
TGGAAGATGGAACCGCTGGAGAGCAACTGCATAAGGCTATGAAGAGATACGCCCTGGTTCCTGGAACAAT
TGCTTTTACAGATGCACATATCGAGGTGGACATCACTTACGCTGAGTACTTCGAAATGTCCGTTCGGTTG
GCAGAAGCTATGAAACGATATGGGCTGAATACAAATCACAGAATCGTCGTATGCAGTGAAAACTCTCTTC
AATTCTTTATGCCGGTGTTGGGCGCGTTATTTATCGGAGTTGCAGTTGCGCCCGCGAACGACATTTATAA
TGAACGTGAATTGCTCAACAGTATGGGCATTTCGCAGCCTACCGTGGTGTTCGTTTCCAAAAAGGGGTTG
CAAAAAATTTTGAACGTGCAAAAAAAGCTCCCAATCATCCAAAAAATTATTATCATGGATTCTAAAACGG
ATTACCAGGGATTTCAGTCGATGTACACGTTCGTCACATCTCATCTACCTCCCGGTTTTAATGAATACGA
TTTTGTGCCAGAGTCCTTCGATAGGGACAAGACAATTGCACTGATCATGAACTCCTCTGGATCTACTGGT
CTGCCTAAAGGTGTCGCTCTGCCTCATAGAACTGCCTGCGTGAGATTCTCGCATGCCAGAGATCCTATTT
TTGGCAATCAAATCATTCCGGATACTGCGATTTTAAGTGTTGTTCCATTCCATCACGGTTTTGGAATGTT
TACTACACTCGGATATTTGATATGTGGATTTCGAGTCGTCTTAATGTATAGATTTGAAGAAGAGCTGTTT
CTGAGGAGCCTTCAGGATTACAAGATTCAAAGTGCGCTGCTGGTGCCAACCCTATTCTCCTTCTTCGCCA
AAAGCACTCTGATTGACAAATACGATTTATCTAATTTACACGAAATTGCTTCTGGTGGCGCTCCCCTCTC
TAAGGAAGTCGGGGAAGCGGTTGCCAAGAGGTTCCATCTGCCAGGTATCAGGCAAGGATATGGGCTCACT
GAGACTACATCAGCTATTCTGATTACACCCGAGGGGGATGATAAACCGGGCGCGGTCGGTAAAGTTGTTC
CATTTTTTGAAGCGAAGGTTGTGGATCTGGATACCGGGAAAACGCTGGGCGTTAATCAAAGAGGCGAACT
GTGTGTGAGAGGTCCTATGATTATGTCCGGTTATGTAAACAATCCGGAAGCGACCAACGCCTTGATTGAC
AAGGATGGATGGCTACATTCTGGAGACATAGCTTACTGGGACGAAGACGAACACTTCTTCATCGTTGACC
GCCTGAAGTCTCTGATTAAGTACAAAGGCTATCAGGTGGCTCCCGCTGAATTGGAATCCATCTTGCTCCA
ACACCCCAACATCTTCGACGCAGGTGTCGCAGGTCTTCCCGACGATGACGCCGGTGAACTTCCCGCCGCC
GTTGTTGTTTTGGAGCACGGAAAGACGATGACGGAAAAAGAGATCGTGGATTACGTCGCCAGTCAAGTAA
CAACCGCGAAAAAGTTGCGCGGAGGAGTTGTGTTTGTGGACGAAGTACCGAAAGGTCTTACCGGAAAACT
CGACGCAAGAAAAATCAGAGAGATCCTCATAAAGGCCAAGAAGGGCGGAAAGATCGCCGTGTAATTCTAG
AGTCGGGGCGGCCGGCCGCTTCGAGCAGACATGATAAGATACATTGATGAGTTTGGACAAACCACAACTA
GAATGCAGTGAAAAAAATGCTTTATTTGTGAAATTTGTGATGCTATTGCTTTATTTGTAACCATTATAAG
CTGCAATAAACAAGTTAACAACAACAATTGCATTCATTTTATGTTTCAGGTTCAGGGGGAGGTGTGGGAG
GTTTTTTAAAGCAAGTAAAACCTCTACAAATGTGGTAAAATCGATAAGGATCCGTCGACCGATGCCCTTG
AGAGCCTTCAACCCAGTCAGCTCCTTCCGGTGGGCGCGGGGCATGACTATCGTCGCCGCACTTATGACTG
TCTTCTTTATCATGCAACTCGTAGGACAGGTGCCGGCAGCGCTCTTCCGCTTCCTCGCTCACTGACTCGC
TGCGCTCGGTCGTTCGGCTGCGGCGAGCGGTATCAGCTCACTCAAAGGCGGTAATACGGTTATCCACAGA
ATCAGGGGATAACGCAGGAAAGAACATGTGAGCAAAAGGCCAGCAAAAGGCCAGGAACCGTAAAAAGGCC
GCGTTGCTGGCGTTTTTCCATAGGCTCCGCCCCCCTGACGAGCATCACAAAAATCGACGCTCAAGTCAGA
GGTGGCGAAACCCGACAGGACTATAAAGATACCAGGCGTTTCCCCCTGGAAGCTCCCTCGTGCGCTCTCC
TGTTCCGACCCTGCCGCTTACCGGATACCTGTCCGCCTTTCTCCCTTCGGGAAGCGTGGCGCTTTCTCAT
AGCTCACGCTGTAGGTATCTCAGTTCGGTGTAGGTCGTTCGCTCCAAGCTGGGCTGTGTGCACGAACCCC
CCGTTCAGCCCGACCGCTGCGCCTTATCCGGTAACTATCGTCTTGAGTCCAACCCGGTAAGACACGACTT
ATCGCCACTGGCAGCAGCCACTGGTAACAGGATTAGCAGAGCGAGGTATGTAGGCGGTGCTACAGAGTTC
TTGAAGTGGTGGCCTAACTACGGCTACACTAGAAGAACAGTATTTGGTATCTGCGCTCTGCTGAAGCCAG
TTACCTTCGGAAAAAGAGTTGGTAGCTCTTGATCCGGCAAACAAACCACCGCTGGTAGCGGTGGTTTTTT
TGTTTGCAAGCAGCAGATTACGCGCAGAAAAAAAGGATCTCAAGAAGATCCTTTGATCTTTTCTACGGGG
TCTGACGCTCAGTGGAACGAAAACTCACGTTAAGGGATTTTGGTCATGAGATTATCAAAAAGGATCTTCA
CCTAGATCCTTTTAAATTAAAAATGAAGTTTTAAATCAATCTAAAGTATATATGAGTAAACTTGGTCTGA
CAGTTACCAATGCTTAATCAGTGAGGCACCTATCTCAGCGATCTGTCTATTTCGTTCATCCATAGTTGCC
TGACTCCCCGTCGTGTAGATAACTACGATACGGGAGGGCTTACCATCTGGCCCCAGTGCTGCAATGATAC
CGCGAGACCCACGCTCACCGGCTCCAGATTTATCAGCAATAAACCAGCCAGCCGGAAGGGCCGAGCGCAG
AAGTGGTCCTGCAACTTTATCCGCCTCCATCCAGTCTATTAATTGTTGCCGGGAAGCTAGAGTAAGTAGT
TCGCCAGTTAATAGTTTGCGCAACGTTGTTGCCATTGCTACAGGCATCGTGGTGTCACGCTCGTCGTTTG
GTATGGCTTCATTCAGCTCCGGTTCCCAACGATCAAGGCGAGTTACATGATCCCCCATGTTGTGCAAAAA
AGCGGTTAGCTCCTTCGGTCCTCCGATCGTTGTCAGAAGTAAGTTGGCCGCAGTGTTATCACTCATGGTT
ATGGCAGCACTGCATAATTCTCTTACTGTCATGCCATCCGTAAGATGCTTTTCTGTGACTGGTGAGTACT
CAACCAAGTCATTCTGAGAATAGTGTATGCGGCGACCGAGTTGCTCTTGCCCGGCGTCAATACGGGATAA
TACCGCGCCACATAGCAGAACTTTAAAAGTGCTCATCATTGGAAAACGTTCTTCGGGGCGAAAACTCTCA
AGGATCTTACCGCTGTTGAGATCCAGTTCGATGTAACCCACTCGTGCACCCAACTGATCTTCAGCATCTT
TTACTTTCACCAGCGTTTCTGGGTGAGCAAAAACAGGAAGGCAAAATGCCGCAAAAAAGGGAATAAGGGC
GACACGGAAATGTTGAATACTCATACTCTTCCTTTTTCAATATTATTGAAGCATTTATCAGGGTTATTGT
CTCATGAGCGGATACATATTTGAATGTATTTAGAAAAATAAACAAATAGGGGTTCCGCGCACATTTCCCC
GAAAAGTGCCACCTG
[124 nt withheld, positions 5266-5389]
C
[91 nt withheld, positions 5391-5481]
A
[49 nt withheld, positions 5483-5531]
CCTTTGACGTTGGAGTCCACGTTCTTT
[37 nt withheld, positions 5559-5595]
ACCCTATCTCGGTCTATTCTTTTGATTTATAAGGGATTTTGCCGATTTCGGCCTATTGGTTAAAAAATGA
GCTGATTTAACAAAAATTTAACGCGAATTTTAACAAAATATTAACGCTTACAATTTGCCATTCGCCATTC
AGGCTGCGCAACTGTTGGGAAGGGCGATCGGTGCGGGCCTCTTCGCTATTACGCCAGCCCAAGCTACCAT
GATAAGTAAGTAATATTAAGGTACGGGAGGTACTTGGAGCGGCCGCAATAAAATATCTTTATTTTCATTA
CATCTGTGTGTTGGTTTTTTGTGTGAATCGATAGTACTAACATACGCTCTCCATCAAAACAAAACGAAAC
AAAACAAACTAGCAAAATAGGCTGTCCCCAGTGCAAGTGCAGGTGCCAGAACATTTCTCTATCGATA
Features (pLannotate 1.2.2; 11 found; start..end, strand, type, name):
   1282..2934    +  CDS            luciferase: firefly luciferase; luc+; enhanced luc+ version of the luciferase gene
   2975..3096    -  polyA_signal   SV40 poly(A) signal: SV40 polyadenylation signal
   3119..3187    -  CDS            large T antigen (fragment): large T antigen from SV40 (simian virus 40)
   3203..3335    +  CDS            TcR (fragment): tetracycline efflux protein; tet; confers resistance to tetracycline
   3515..4103    -  rep_origin     ori: high-copy-number ColE1/pMB1/pBR322/pUC origin of replication
   4274..5134    -  CDS            AmpR: β-lactamase; bla; confers resistance to ampicillin, carbenicillin, and related antibiotics
   5135..5239    -  promoter       AmpR promoter: bla
   5266..5694    +  rep_origin     f1 ori (sequence partly withheld): f1 bacteriophage origin of replication; arrow indicates direction of (+) strand synthesis
   5726..5793    -  CDS            lacZα (fragment): LacZα fragment of β-galactosidase; lacZ fragment
   5852..5900    +  polyA_signal   poly(A) signal: synthetic polyadenylation signal
   5914..6005    +  misc_feature   pause site: RNA polymerase II transcriptional pause signal from the human α2 globin gene
