[The description below was written by a language model from this plasmid's Addgene catalogue record and pLannotate feature annotations shown in this document.]
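Description:
pGl3-Camk2g is a promoter-reporter plasmid built on the promoterless pGL3-Basic luciferase backbone, into which a roughly 1.2 kb fragment of the mouse Camk2g promoter has been cloned between the MluI and BglII sites of the multiple cloning region, both of which are retained. The full construct is about 6.0 kb. It is maintained in E. coli through a high-copy ColE1/pUC-type origin and selected with ampicillin via the β-lactamase gene and its native promoter; an f1 origin is also present, allowing single-stranded DNA production. Short annotated fragments of tetracycline resistance, lacZα and SV40 large T antigen are backbone remnants rather than functional genes.

The promoter insert itself is not annotated in the feature table, but it corresponds to the unannotated region lying immediately upstream of the firefly luciferase (luc+) coding sequence, which is followed by an SV40 polyadenylation signal. Because the backbone supplies no eukaryotic promoter or enhancer, luciferase output after transfection into mammalian cells depends on the transcriptional activity of the Camk2g fragment. A synthetic poly(A) signal and an RNA polymerase II pause site from the human α2 globin gene sit upstream of the cloning region to block read-through transcription from the backbone and so reduce background signal.

The catalogue purpose calls this a fluorescent reporter for Camk2g expression, but the only reporter in the sequence is luciferase, so the readout is bioluminescent rather than fluorescent. The plasmid is suited to assaying regulation of the Camk2g promoter, and the associated publication concerns CaMKII-mediated BMAL1 activation and circadian amplitude.
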