Addgene plasmid #186821: pGl3-Camk2g
Purpose: Fluorescent reporter for Camk2g expression
Depositing lab: Hung-Chun Chang. Depositing organization: Center for Excellence in Brain Science and Intelligence Technology, Chinese Academy of Sciences. Publication: ISX-9 potentiates CaMKIIdelta-mediated BMAL1 activation to enhance circadian amplitude. Li H, Ou J, Li Y, Xu N, Li Q, Wu P, Peng C, Tang YC, Chang HC. Commun Biol. 2022 Jul 28;5(1):750. doi: 10.1038/s42003-022-03725-x. PubMed 35902736.
Backbone
  Vector backbone: pGL3-Basic
  Backbone manufacturer: Promega
  Backbone size w/o insert (bp): 4818
  Total vector size (bp): 6012
  Vector type: Luciferase
Growth in bacteria
  Bacterial resistance: Ampicillin, 100 μg/mL
  Growth temperature: 37°C
  Growth strain: DH5alpha
  Copy number: Unknown
Gene/Insert
  Gene/Insert name: Camk2g promoter
  Species: M. musculus (mouse)
  Insert size (bp): 1209
  Entrez Gene: Camk2g (a.k.a. Camkg)
  Promoter: Camk2g promoter
  Cloning method: Restriction Enzyme; 5′ cloning site MluI (not destroyed); 3′ cloning site BglII (not destroyed)
  Sequencing primers: 5′ CTTACGCGTCCAGACATCCGAGAGCTAGGTA; 3′ CGCAGATCTATACTGGCGGGCGGACGCGG
Terms and licenses: Academic/Nonprofit Terms; Industry Terms: Not Available to Industry
How to cite: pGl3-Camk2g was a gift from Hung-Chun Chang (Addgene plasmid # 186821 ; http://n2t.net/addgene:186821 ; RRID:Addgene_186821)
